Addgene plasmid #218139: pSD141B
Purpose: Lentiviral vector expressing evolved degron SD56 fused to eGFP with mCherry control.
Depositing lab: David Liu. Depositing organization: Broad Institute. Publication: Continuous evolution of compact protein degradation tags regulated by selective molecular glues. Mercer JAM, DeCarlo SJ, Roy Burman SS, Sreekanth V, Nelson AT, Hunkeler M, Chen PJ, Donovan KA, Kokkonda P, Tiwari PK, Shoba VM, Deb A, Choudhary A, Fischer ES, Liu DR. Science. 2024 Mar 15;383(6688):eadk4422. doi: 10.1126/science.adk4422. Epub 2024 Mar 15. PubMed 38484051.
Backbone
  Vector backbone: pBR322
  Vector type: Lentiviral
  Selectable markers: Puromycin
Growth in bacteria
  Bacterial resistance: Ampicillin, 100 μg/mL
  Growth temperature: 30°C
  Growth strain: NEB Stable
  Copy number: Low Copy
Gene/Insert
  Gene/Insert name: SD56-eGFP-IRES2-mCherry
Terms and licenses: Academic/Nonprofit Terms; Industry Terms: Not Available to Industry
How to cite: pSD141B was a gift from David Liu (Addgene plasmid # 218139 ; http://n2t.net/addgene:218139 ; RRID:Addgene_218139)
