[The description below was written by a language model from this plasmid's Addgene catalogue record and pLannotate feature annotations shown in this document.]
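Description:
pSD141B is a third-generation-style, self-inactivating HIV-1 lentiviral transfer vector of about 10.8 kb, listed on a pBR322 backbone. In E. coli it is maintained through a ColE1/pMB1-type origin and selected with ampicillin via the β-lactamase gene. The catalogue lists it as low copy, although the annotation software labels the origin as a high-copy type. An f1 origin and remnants of a lac/lacZα cloning region are also present. The viral genome is driven by an RSV enhancer/promoter joined to a truncated 5' LTR. This is followed by the Ψ packaging signal with a gag fragment, the Rev response element for Rev-dependent nuclear export, a cPPT/CTS element, WPRE to boost transcript expression, and a ΔU3 3' LTR that silences LTR promoter activity after integration. An SV40 poly(A) signal and SV40 origin lie outside the 3' LTR.

The payload is a bicistronic reporter under the human PGK promoter. SD56, an evolved compact degron, is fused upstream of EGFP; the feature table annotates this region as an Ikzf1-related fragment, consistent with an Ikaros zinc-finger-derived tag. An EMCV IRES2 then directs translation of mCherry from the same transcript. Because both fluorophores come from one mRNA but only EGFP carries the degron, the EGFP-to-mCherry ratio reports degron-dependent protein loss independently of transcription or copy number. A separate EF-1α promoter with its intron A drives puromycin N-acetyltransferase for selecting transduced mammalian cells. The construct is used to make stable reporter cells for measuring degradation of SD56-tagged protein in response to molecular glue compounds.
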