Features (pLannotate 1.2.2; 33 found; start..end, strand, type, name):
      1..43      +  rep_origin     RSF ori (fragment): Plasmids containing the RSF 1030 origin of replication can be propagated in E. coli cells that contain additional plasmids with compatible origins.
     45..137     +  CDS            lacI (fragment): lac repressor; lacI; The lac repressor binds to the lac operator to inhibit transcription in E. coli. This inhibition can be relieved by adding lactose or isopropyl-β-D-thiogalactopyranoside (IPTG).
    150..171     +  protein_bind   CAP binding site: CAP binding activates transcription in the presence of cAMP. E. coli catabolite activator protein
    186..216     +  promoter       lac promoter: promoter for the E. coli lac operon
    220..242     +  protein_bind   lac operator (fragment): The lac repressor binds to the lac operator to inhibit transcription in E. coli. This inhibition can be relieved by adding lactose or isopropyl-β-D-thiogalactopyranoside (IPTG). lac repressor encoded by lacI
    285..303     +  promoter       T3 promoter: promoter for bacteriophage T3 RNA polymerase
    331..557     +  promoter       RSV promoter: Rous sarcoma virus enhancer/promoter
    558..738     +  LTR            5' LTR (truncated): truncated 5' long terminal repeat (LTR) from HIV-1
    785..910     +  misc_feature   HIV-1 Ψ: packaging signal of human immunodeficiency virus type 1
    894..1257    +  CDS            HIV-1 gag (fragment): gag protein from human immunodeficiency virus 1; gag
   1403..1636    +  misc_feature   RRE: The Rev response element (RRE) of HIV-1 allows for Rev-dependent mRNA export from the nucleus to the cytoplasm.
   2013..2039    +  CDS            Rev (fragment): human immunodeficiency virus 1 (HIV-1) Rev protein; rev; enhances nuclear export of unspliced and incompletely spliced viral mRNAs
   2040..2540    +  promoter       hPGK promoter: human phosphoglycerate kinase 1 promoter
   2579..2704    +  CDS            Ikzf1 (fragment): IKZF1_MOUSE - Also known as Ikaros, Lyf1, Zfpn1a1, Znfn1a1. Experimental evidence at protein level: Swiss-Prot protein existence level 1. Transcription regulator of hematopoietic cell differentiation. Binds gamma-satellite DNA. Binds with higher affinity to gamma satellite A. Plays a role in the development of lymphocytes, B- and T-cells. Binds and activates the enhancer (delta-A element) of the CD3-delta gene. Repressor of the TDT (terminal deoxynucleotidyltransferase) gene during thymocyte differentiation. Regulates transcription through association with both HDAC-dependent and HDAC-independ
   2792..3508    +  CDS            EGFP: the original enhanced GFP (Yang et al., 1996) mammalian codon-optimized
   3532..4118    +  misc_feature   IRES2: internal ribosome entry site (IRES) of the encephalomyocarditis virus (EMCV)
   4134..4841    +  CDS            mCherry: mCherry is a basic (constitutively fluorescent) red fluorescent protein published in 2004, derived from Discosoma sp.. It is reported to be a very rapidly-maturing monomer with low acid sensitivity.
   4900..5017    +  misc_feature   cPPT/CTS: central polypurine tract and central termination sequence of HIV-1
   5078..5144    +  CDS            small t antigen (fragment): SV40 (simian virus 40) small t antigen
   5170..5381    +  promoter       EF-1α core promoter: core promoter for human elongation factor EF-1α
   5382..6320    +  intron         EF-1α intron A: intron upstream of the start codon of human EF-1α
   6342..6941    +  CDS            PuroR (fragment): puromycin N-acetyltransferase; pac from Streptomyces; confers resistance to puromycin
   6957..7545    +  misc_feature   WPRE: woodchuck hepatitis virus posttranscriptional regulatory element
   7596..7615    +  misc_feature   cPPT/CTS (fragment): central polypurine tract and central termination sequence of HIV-1
   7617..7850    +  LTR            3' LTR (ΔU3): self-inactivating 3' long terminal repeat (LTR) from HIV-1
   7928..8049    +  polyA_signal   SV40 poly(A) signal: SV40 polyadenylation signal
   8089..8224    +  rep_origin     SV40 ori: SV40 origin of replication
   8245..8263    -  promoter       T7 promoter: promoter for bacteriophage T7 RNA polymerase
   8271..8426    +  CDS            lacZα (fragment): LacZα fragment of β-galactosidase; lacZ fragment
   8431..8859    +  rep_origin     f1 ori (sequence partly withheld): f1 bacteriophage origin of replication; arrow indicates direction of (+) strand synthesis
   8912..9016    +  promoter       AmpR promoter: bla
   9017..9877    +  CDS            AmpR: β-lactamase; bla; confers resistance to ampicillin, carbenicillin, and related antibiotics
  10048..10636   +  rep_origin     ori: high-copy-number ColE1/pMB1/pBR322/pUC origin of replication
>Addgene plasmid #218139 | pSD141B | addgene full sequence | sequence record 430312 | Addgene NGS Result
CGAACGACCGAGCGCAGCGAGTCAGTGAGCGAGGAAGCGGAAGAGCGCCCAATACGCAAACCGCCTCTCC
CCGCGCGTTGGCCGATTCATTAATGCAGCTGGCACGACAGGTTTCCCGACTGGAAAGCGGGCAGTGAGCG
CAACGCAATTAATGTGAGTTAGCTCACTCATTAGGCACCCCAGGCTTTACACTTTATGCTTCCGGCTCGT
ATGTTGTGTGGAATTGTGAGCGGATAACAATTTCACACAGGAAACAGCTATGACCATGATTACGCCAAGC
GCGCAATTAACCCTCACTAAAGGGAACAAAAGCTGGAGCTGCAAGCTTAATGTAGTCTTATGCAATACTC
TTGTAGTCTTGCAACATGGTAACGATGAGTTAGCAACATGCCTTACAAGGAGAGAAAAAGCACCGTGCAT
GCCGATTGGTGGAAGTAAGGTGGTACGATCGTGCCTTATTAGGAAGGCAACAGACGGGTCTGACATGGAT
TGGACGAACCACTGAATTGCCGCATTGCAGAGATATTGTATTTAAGTGCCTAGCTCGATACATAAACGGG
TCTCTCTGGTTAGACCAGATCTGAGCCTGGGAGCTCTCTGGCTAACTAGGGAACCCACTGCTTAAGCCTC
AATAAAGCTTGCCTTGAGTGCTTCAAGTAGTGTGTGCCCGTCTGTTGTGTGACTCTGGTAACTAGAGATC
CCTCAGACCCTTTTAGTCAGTGTGGAAAATCTCTAGCAGTGGCGCCCGAACAGGGACTTGAAAGCGAAAG
GGAAACCAGAGGAGCTCTCTCGACGCAGGACTCGGCTTGCTGAAGCGCGCACGGCAAGAGGCGAGGGGCG
GCGACTGGTGAGTACGCCAAAAATTTTGACTAGCGGAGGCTAGAAGGAGAGAGATGGGTGCGAGAGCGTC
AGTATTAAGCGGGGGAGAATTAGATCGCGATGGGAAAAAATTCGGTTAAGGCCAGGGGGAAAGAAAAAAT
ATAAATTAAAACATATAGTATGGGCAAGCAGGGAGCTAGAACGATTCGCAGTTAATCCTGGCCTGTTAGA
AACATCAGAAGGCTGTAGACAAATACTGGGACAGCTACAACCATCCCTTCAGACAGGATCAGAAGAACTT
AGATCATTATATAATACAGTAGCAACCCTCTATTGTGTGCATCAAAGGATAGAGATAAAAGACACCAAGG
AAGCTTTAGACAAGATAGAGGAAGAGCAAAACAAAAGTAAGACCACCGCACAGCAAGCGGCCGCTGATCT
TCAGACCTGGAGGAGGAGATATGAGGGACAATTGGAGAAGTGAATTATATAAATATAAAGTAGTAAAAAT
TGAACCATTAGGAGTAGCACCCACCAAGGCAAAGAGAAGAGTGGTGCAGAGAGAAAAAAGAGCAGTGGGA
ATAGGAGCTTTGTTCCTTGGGTTCTTGGGAGCAGCAGGAAGCACTATGGGCGCAGCGTCAATGACGCTGA
CGGTACAGGCCAGACAATTATTGTCTGGTATAGTGCAGCAGCAGAACAATTTGCTGAGGGCTATTGAGGC
GCAACAGCATCTGTTGCAACTCACAGTCTGGGGCATCAAGCAGCTCCAGGCAAGAATCCTGGCTGTGGAA
AGATACCTAAAGGATCAACAGCTCCTGGGGATTTGGGGTTGCTCTGGAAAACTCATTTGCACCACTGCTG
TGCCTTGGAATGCTAGTTGGAGTAATAAATCTCTGGAACAGATTTGGAATCACACGACCTGGATGGAGTG
GGACAGAGAAATTAACAATTACACAAGCTTAATACACTCCTTAATTGAAGAATCGCAAAACCAGCAAGAA
AAGAATGAACAAGAATTATTGGAATTAGATAAATGGGCAAGTTTGTGGAATTGGTTTAACATAACAAATT
GGCTGTGGTATATAAAATTATTCATAATGATAGTAGGAGGCTTGGTAGGTTTAAGAATAGTTTTTGCTGT
ACTTTCTATAGTGAATAGAGTTAGGCAGGGATATTCACCATTATCGTTTCAGACCCACCTCCCAACCCCG
AGGGGACCCTTGCGCCTTTTCCAAGGCAGCCCTGGGTTTGCGCAGGGACGCGGCTGCTCTGGGCGTGGTT
CCGGGAAACGCAGCGGCGCCGACCCTGGGTCTCGCACATTCTTCACGTCCGTTCGCAGCGTCACCCGGAT
CTTCGCCGCTACCCTTGTGGGCCCCCCGGCGACGCTTCCTGCTCCGCCCCTAAGTCGGGAAGGTTCCTTG
CGGTTCGCGGCGTGCCGGACGTGACAAACGGAAGCCGCACGACTCACTAGTACCCTCGCAGACGGACAGC
GCCAGGGAGCAATGGCAGCGCGCCGACCGCGATGGGCTGTGGCCAATAGCGGCTGCTCAGCAGGGCGCGC
CGAGAGCAGCGGCCGGGAAGGGGCGGTGCGGGAGGCGGGGTGTGGGGCGGTAGTGTGGGCCCTGTTCCTG
CCCGCGCGGTGTTCCGCATTCTGCAAGCCTCCGGAGCGCACGTCGGCAGTCGGCTCCCTCGTTGACCGAA
TCACCGACCTCTCTCCCCAGGGATCGATACCGTCGACTCCGGAATAGCCACCATGTCCGGATTCAATGTA
CTCATGGTACACAAGAGGAGTCATACAGGGGAACTCCTCTTGTTCTGTCCAATCTGCGGCTTTACTTGTC
GCCAAAAAGGTACACTCCTCAGGCACATCAACCTTCATCCAGGGGAGAAACTGTTTAGGTATCATCTCTA
TAACTATGCCTGCCAGAGGCGGGATGCTCTGGGCGGCGGCGGCTCCGGCGGCGGCGGCTCCGTGAGCAAG
GGCGAGGAGCTGTTCACCGGGGTGGTGCCCATCCTGGTCGAGCTGGACGGCGACGTAAACGGCCACAAGT
TCAGCGTGTCCGGCGAGGGCGAGGGCGATGCCACCTACGGCAAGCTGACCCTGAAGTTCATCTGCACCAC
CGGCAAGCTGCCCGTGCCCTGGCCCACCCTCGTGACCACCCTGACCTACGGCGTGCAGTGCTTCAGCCGC
TACCCCGACCACATGAAGCAGCACGACTTCTTCAAGTCCGCCATGCCCGAAGGCTACGTCCAGGAGCGCA
CCATCTTCTTCAAGGACGACGGCAACTACAAGACCCGCGCCGAGGTGAAGTTCGAGGGCGACACCCTGGT
GAACCGCATCGAGCTGAAGGGCATCGACTTCAAGGAGGACGGCAACATCCTGGGGCACAAGCTGGAGTAC
AACTACAACAGCCACAACGTCTATATCATGGCCGACAAGCAGAAGAACGGCATCAAGGTGAACTTCAAGA
TCCGCCACAACATCGAGGACGGCAGCGTGCAGCTCGCCGACCACTACCAGCAGAACACCCCCATCGGCGA
CGGCCCCGTGCTGCTGCCCGACAACCACTACCTGAGCACCCAGTCCGCCCTGAGCAAAGACCCCAACGAG
AAGCGCGATCACATGGTCCTGCTGGAGTTCGTGACCGCCGCCGGGATCACTCTCGGCATGGACGAGCTGT
ACAAGTAAATGCATGAGTAACTGAGGATCCGCCCCTCTCCCTCCCCCCCCCCTAACGTTACTGGCCGAAG
CCGCTTGGAATAAGGCCGGTGTGCGTTTGTCTATATGTTATTTTCCACCATATTGCCGTCTTTTGGCAAT
GTGAGGGCCCGGAAACCTGGCCCTGTCTTCTTGACGAGCATTCCTAGGGGTCTTTCCCCTCTCGCCAAAG
GAATGCAAGGTCTGTTGAATGTCGTGAAGGAAGCAGTTCCTCTGGAAGCTTCTTGAAGACAAACAACGTC
TGTAGCGACCCTTTGCAGGCAGCGGAACCCCCCACCTGGCGACAGGTGCCTCTGCGGCCAAAAGCCACGT
GTATAAGATACACCTGCAAAGGCGGCACAACCCCAGTGCCACGTTGTGAGTTGGATAGTTGTGGAAAGAG
TCAAATGGCTCTCCTCAAGCGTATTCAACAAGGGGCTGAAGGATGCCCAGAAGGTACCCCATTGTATGGG
ATCTGATCTGGGGCCTCGGTACACATGCTTTACATGTGTTTAGTCGAGGTTAAAAAAACGTCTAGGCCCC
CCGAACCACGGGGACGTGGTTTTCCTTTGAAAAACACGATGATAATATGGCCACAACCCTGGAATTCGCC
ACCATGGTGAGCAAGGGCGAGGAGGATAACATGGCCATCATCAAGGAGTTCATGCGCTTCAAGGTGCACA
TGGAGGGCTCCGTGAACGGCCACGAGTTCGAGATCGAGGGCGAGGGCGAGGGCCGCCCCTACGAGGGCAC
CCAGACCGCCAAGCTGAAGGTGACCAAGGGTGGCCCCCTGCCCTTCGCCTGGGACATCCTGTCCCCTCAG
TTCATGTACGGCTCCAAGGCCTACGTGAAGCACCCCGCCGACATCCCCGACTACTTGAAGCTGTCCTTCC
CCGAGGGCTTCAAGTGGGAGCGCGTGATGAACTTCGAGGACGGCGGCGTGGTGACCGTGACCCAGGACTC
CTCCCTGCAGGACGGCGAGTTCATCTACAAGGTGAAGCTGCGCGGCACCAACTTCCCCTCCGACGGCCCC
GTAATGCAGAAGAAGACCATGGGCTGGGAGGCCTCCTCCGAGCGGATGTACCCCGAGGACGGCGCCCTGA
AGGGCGAGATCAAGCAGAGGCTGAAGCTGAAGGACGGCGGCCACTACGACGCTGAGGTCAAGACCACCTA
CAAGGCCAAGAAGCCCGTGCAGCTGCCCGGCGCCTACAACGTCAACATCAAGTTGGACATCACCTCCCAC
AACGAGGACTACACCATCGTGGAACAGTACGAACGCGCCGAGGGCCGCCACTCCACCGGCGGCATGGACG
AGCTGTACAAGTAAACTAGTAAGCTTGGCGTAACTAGATCTTGAGACAAATGGCAGTATTCATCCACAAT
TTTAAAAGAAAAGGGGGGATTGGGGGGTACAGTGCAGGGGAAAGAATAGTAGACATAATAGCAACAGACA
TACAAACTAAAGAATTACAAAAACAAATTACAAAAATTCAAAATTTTCGGGTTTATTACAGGGACAGCAG
AGATCCACTTTGGGCTCGAGGGGGCCCGGGTGCAAAGATGGATAAAGTTTTAAACAGAGAGGAATCTTTG
CAGCTAATGGACCTTCTAGGTCTTGAAAGGAGTGGGAATTGGCTCCGGTGCCCGTCAGTGGGCAGAGCGC
ACATCGCCCACAGTCCCCGAGAAGTTGGGGGGAGGGGTCGGCAATTGATCCGGTGCCTAGAGAAGGTGGC
GCGGGGTAAACTGGGAAAGTGATGTCGTGTACTGGCTCCGCCTTTTTCCCGAGGGTGGGGGAGAACCGTA
TATAAGTGCAGTAGTCGCCGTGAACGTTCTTTTTCGCAACGGGTTTGCCGCCAGAACACAGGTAAGTGCC
GTGTGTGGTTCCCGCGGGCCTGGCCTCTTTACGGGTTATGGCCCTTGCGTGCCTTGAATTACTTCCACCT
GGCTGCAGTACGTGATTCTTGATCCCGAGCTTCGGGTTGGAAGTGGGTGGGAGAGTTCGAGGCCTTGCGC
TTAAGGAGCCCCTTCGCCTCGTGCTTGAGTTGAGGCCTGGCCTGGGCGCTGGGGCCGCCGCGTGCGAATC
TGGTGGCACCTTCGCGCCTGTCTCGCTGCTTTCGATAAGTCTCTAGCCATTTAAAATTTTTGATGACCTG
CTGCGACGCTTTTTTTCTGGCAAGATAGTCTTGTAAATGCGGGCCAAGATCTGCACACTGGTATTTCGGT
TTTTGGGGCCGCGGGCGGCGACGGGGCCCGTGCGTCCCAGCGCACATGTTCGGCGAGGCGGGGCCTGCGA
GCGCGGCCACCGAGAATCGGACGGGGGTAGTCTCAAGCTGGCCGGCCTGCTCTGGTGCCTGGCCTCGCGC
CGCCGTGTATCGCCCCGCCCTGGGCGGCAAGGCTGGCCCGGTCGGCACCAGTTGCGTGAGCGGAAAGATG
GCCGCTTCCCGGCCCTGCTGCAGGGAGCTCAAAATGGAGGACGCGGCGCTCGGGAGAGCGGGCGGGTGAG
TCACCCACACAAAGGAAAAGGGCCTTTCCGTCCTCAGCCGTCGCTTCATGTGACTCCACGGAGTACCGGG
CGCCGTCCAGGCACCTCGATTAGTTCTCGAGCTTTTGGAGTACGTCGTCTTTAGGTTGGGGGGAGGGGTT
TTATGCGATGGAGTTTCCCCACACTGAGTGGGTGGAGACTGAAGTTAGGCCAGCTTGGCACTTGATGTAA
TTCTCCTTGGAATTTGCCCTTTTTGAGTTTGGATCTTGGTTCATTCTCAAGCCTCAGACAGTGGTTCAAA
GTTTTTTTCTTCCATTTCAGGTGTCGTGACGTACGGCCACCATGACCGAGTACAAGCCCACGGTGCGCCT
CGCCACCCGCGACGACGTCCCCAGGGCCGTACGCACCCTCGCCGCCGCGTTCGCCGACTACCCCGCCACG
CGCCACACCGTCGATCCGGACCGCCACATCGAGCGGGTCACCGAGCTGCAAGAACTCTTCCTCACGCGCG
TCGGGCTCGACATCGGCAAGGTGTGGGTCGCGGACGACGGCGCCGCCGTGGCGGTCTGGACCACGCCGGA
GAGCGTCGAAGCGGGGGCGGTGTTCGCCGAGATCGGCCCGCGCATGGCCGAGTTGAGCGGTTCCCGGCTG
GCCGCGCAGCAACAGATGGAAGGCCTCCTGGCGCCGCACCGGCCCAAGGAGCCCGCGTGGTTCCTGGCCA
CCGTCGGAGTCTCGCCCGACCACCAGGGCAAGGGTCTGGGCAGCGCCGTCGTGCTCCCCGGAGTGGAGGC
GGCCGAGCGCGCCGGGGTGCCCGCCTTCCTGGAGACCTCCGCGCCCCGCAACCTCCCCTTCTACGAGCGG
CTCGGCTTCACCGTCACCGCCGACGTCGAGGTGCCCGAAGGACCGCGCACCTGGTGCATGACCCGCAAGC
CCGGTGCCTGAACGCGTTAAGTCGACAATCAACCTCTGGATTACAAAATTTGTGAAAGATTGACTGGTAT
TCTTAACTATGTTGCTCCTTTTACGCTATGTGGATACGCTGCTTTAATGCCTTTGTATCATGCTATTGCT
TCCCGTATGGCTTTCATTTTCTCCTCCTTGTATAAATCCTGGTTGCTGTCTCTTTATGAGGAGTTGTGGC
CCGTTGTCAGGCAACGTGGCGTGGTGTGCACTGTGTTTGCTGACGCAACCCCCACTGGTTGGGGCATTGC
CACCACCTGTCAGCTCCTTTCCGGGACTTTCGCTTTCCCCCTCCCTATTGCCACGGCGGAACTCATCGCC
GCCTGCCTTGCCCGCTGCTGGACAGGGGCTCGGCTGTTGGGCACTGACAATTCCGTGGTGTTGTCGGGGA
AATCATCGTCCTTTCCTTGGCTGCTCGCCTGTGTTGCCACCTGGATTCTGCGCGGGACGTCCTTCTGCTA
CGTCCCTTCGGCCCTCAATCCAGCGGACCTTCCTTCCCGCGGCCTGCTGCCGGCTCTGCGGCCTCTTCCG
CGTCTTCGCCTTCGCCCTCAGACGAGTCGGATCTCCCTTTGGGCCGCCTCCCCGCGTCGACTTTAAGACC
AATGACTTACAAGGCAGCTGTAGATCTTAGCCACTTTTTAAAAGAAAAGGGGGGACTGGAAGGGCTAATT
CACTCCCAACGAAGACAAGATCTGCTTTTTGCTTGTACTGGGTCTCTCTGGTTAGACCAGATCTGAGCCT
GGGAGCTCTCTGGCTAACTAGGGAACCCACTGCTTAAGCCTCAATAAAGCTTGCCTTGAGTGCTTCAAGT
AGTGTGTGCCCGTCTGTTGTGTGACTCTGGTAACTAGAGATCCCTCAGACCCTTTTAGTCAGTGTGGAAA
ATCTCTAGCAGTACGTATAGTAGTTCATGTCATCTTATTATTCAGTATTTATAACTTGCAAAGAAATGAA
TATCAGAGAGTGAGAGGAACTTGTTTATTGCAGCTTATAATGGTTACAAATAAAGCAATAGCATCACAAA
TTTCACAAATAAAGCATTTTTTTCACTGCATTCTAGTTGTGGTTTGTCCAAACTCATCAATGTATCTTAT
CATGTCTGGCTCTAGCTATCCCGCCCCTAACTCCGCCCATCCCGCCCCTAACTCCGCCCAGTTCCGCCCA
TTCTCCGCCCCATGGCTGACTAATTTTTTTTATTTATGCAGAGGCCGAGGCCGCCTCGGCCTCTGAGCTA
TTCCAGAAGTAGTGAGGAGGCTTTTTTGGAGGCCTAGGGACGTACCCAATTCGCCCTATAGTGAGTCGTA
TTACGCGCGCTCACTGGCCGTCGTTTTACAACGTCGTGACTGGGAAAACCCTGGCGTTACCCAACTTAAT
CGCCTTGCAGCACATCCCCCTTTCGCCAGCTGGCGTAATAGCGAAGAGGCCCGCACCGATCGCCCTTCCC
AACAGTTGCGCAGCCTGAATGGCGAATGGG
[124 nt withheld, positions 8431-8554]
C
[91 nt withheld, positions 8556-8646]
A
[49 nt withheld, positions 8648-8696]
CCTTTGACGTTGGAGTCCACGTTCTTT
[37 nt withheld, positions 8724-8760]
ACCCTATCTCGGTCTATTCTTTTGATTTATAAGGGATTTTGCCGATTTCGGCCTATTGGTTAAAAAATGA
GCTGATTTAACAAAAATTTAACGCGAATTTTAACAAAATATTAACGCTTACAATTTAGGTGGCACTTTTC
GGGGAAATGTGCGCGGAACCCCTATTTGTTTATTTTTCTAAATACATTCAAATATGTATCCGCTCATGAG
ACAATAACCCTGATAAATGCTTCAATAATATTGAAAAAGGAAGAGTATGAGTATTCAACATTTCCGTGTC
GCCCTTATTCCCTTTTTTGCGGCATTTTGCCTTCCTGTTTTTGCTCACCCAGAAACGCTGGTGAAAGTAA
AAGATGCTGAAGATCAGTTGGGTGCACGAGTGGGTTACATCGAACTGGATCTCAACAGCGGTAAGATCCT
TGAGAGTTTTCGCCCCGAAGAACGTTTTCCAATGATGAGCACTTTTAAAGTTCTGCTATGTGGCGCGGTA
TTATCCCGTATTGACGCCGGGCAAGAGCAACTCGGTCGCCGCATACACTATTCTCAGAATGACTTGGTTG
AGTACTCACCAGTCACAGAAAAGCATCTTACGGATGGCATGACAGTAAGAGAATTATGCAGTGCTGCCAT
AACCATGAGTGATAACACTGCGGCCAACTTACTTCTGACAACGATCGGAGGACCGAAGGAGCTAACCGCT
TTTTTGCACAACATGGGGGATCATGTAACTCGCCTTGATCGTTGGGAACCGGAGCTGAATGAAGCCATAC
CAAACGACGAGCGTGACACCACGATGCCTGTAGCAATGGCAACAACGTTGCGCAAACTATTAACTGGCGA
ACTACTTACTCTAGCTTCCCGGCAACAATTAATAGACTGGATGGAGGCGGATAAAGTTGCAGGACCACTT
CTGCGCTCGGCCCTTCCGGCTGGCTGGTTTATTGCTGATAAATCTGGAGCCGGTGAGCGTGGGTCTCGCG
GTATCATTGCAGCACTGGGGCCAGATGGTAAGCCCTCCCGTATCGTAGTTATCTACACGACGGGGAGTCA
GGCAACTATGGATGAACGAAATAGACAGATCGCTGAGATAGGTGCCTCACTGATTAAGCATTGGTAACTG
TCAGACCAAGTTTACTCATATATACTTTAGATTGATTTAAAACTTCATTTTTAATTTAAAAGGATCTAGG
TGAAGATCCTTTTTGATAATCTCATGACCAAAATCCCTTAACGTGAGTTTTCGTTCCACTGAGCGTCAGA
CCCCGTAGAAAAGATCAAAGGATCTTCTTGAGATCCTTTTTTTCTGCGCGTAATCTGCTGCTTGCAAACA
AAAAAACCACCGCTACCAGCGGTGGTTTGTTTGCCGGATCAAGAGCTACCAACTCTTTTTCCGAAGGTAA
CTGGCTTCAGCAGAGCGCAGATACCAAATACTGTTCTTCTAGTGTAGCCGTAGTTAGGCCACCACTTCAA
GAACTCTGTAGCACCGCCTACATACCTCGCTCTGCTAATCCTGTTACCAGTGGCTGCTGCCAGTGGCGAT
AAGTCGTGTCTTACCGGGTTGGACTCAAGACGATAGTTACCGGATAAGGCGCAGCGGTCGGGCTGAACGG
GGGGTTCGTGCACACAGCCCAGCTTGGAGCGAACGACCTACACCGAACTGAGATACCTACAGCGTGAGCT
ATGAGAAAGCGCCACGCTTCCCGAAGGGAGAAAGGCGGACAGGTATCCGGTAAGCGGCAGGGTCGGAACA
GGAGAGCGCACGAGGGAGCTTCCAGGGGGAAACGCCTGGTATCTTTATAGTCCTGTCGGGTTTCGCCACC
TCTGACTTGAGCGTCGATTTTTGTGATGCTCGTCAGGGGGGCGGAGCCTATGGAAAAACGCCAGCAACGC
GGCCTTTTTACGGTTCCTGGCCTTTTGCTGGCCTTTTGCTCACATGTTCTTTCCTGCGTTATCCCCTGAT
TCTGTGGATAACCGTATTACCGCCTTTGAGTGAGCTGATACCGCTCGCCGCAGC
